>Addgene plasmid #55122 | mCherry-PTK2-C-10 | depositor partial sequence | sequence record 85489 | insert sequence
ATCCGCTAGCGCTACCGGTCGCCACCATGGTGAGCAAGGGCGAGGAGGATAACATGGCCATCATCAAGGA
GTTCATGCGCTTCAAGGTGCACATGGAGGGCTCCGTGAACGGCCACGAGTTCGAGATCGAGGGCGAGGGC
GAGGGCCGCCCCTACGAGGGCACCCAGACCGCCAAGCTGAAGGTGACCAAGGGTGGCCCCCTGCCCTTCG
CCTGGGACATCCTGTCCCCTCAGTTCATGTACGGCTCCAAGGCCTACGTGAAGCACCCCGCCGACATCCC
CGACTACTTGAAGCTGTCCTTCCCCGAGGGCTTCAAGTGGGAGCGCGTGATGAACTTCGAGGACGGCGGC
GTGGTGACCGTGACCCAGGACTCCTCCCTGCAGGACGGCGAGTTCATCTACAAGGTGAAGCTGCGCGGCA
CCAACTTCCCCTCCGACGGCCCCGTAATGCAGAAGAAGACCATGGGCTGGGAGGCCTCCTCCGAGCGGAT
GTACCCCGAGGACGGCGCCCTGAAGGGCGAGATCAAGCAGAGGCTGAAGCTGAAGGACGGCGGCCACTAC
GACGCTGAGGTCAAGACCACCTACAAGGCCAAGAAGCCCGTGCAGCTGCCCGGCGCCTACAACGTCAACA
TCAAGTTGGACATCACCTCCCACAACGAGGACTACACCATCGTGGAACAGTACGAACGCGCCGAGGGCCG
CCACTCCACCGGCGGCATGGACGAGCTGTACAAGTCCGGACTCAGATCTAGCGGTGGCAGTGGAGCAGCT
GCTTACCTTGACCCCAACTTGAATCACACACCAAATTCGAGTACTAAGACTCACCTGGGTACTGGTATGG
AACGTTCTCCTGGTGCAATGGAGCGAGTATTAAAGGTCTTTCATTATTTTGAAAGCAATAGTGAGCCAAC
CACCTGGGCCAGTATTATCAGGCATGGAGATGCTACTGATGTCAGGGGCATCATTCAGAAGATAGTGGAC
AGTCACAAAGTAAAGCATGTGGCCTGCTATGGATTCCGCCTCAGTCACCTGCGGTCAGAGGAGGTTCACT
GGCTTCACGTGGATATGGGCGTCTCCAGTGTGAGGGAGAAGTATGAGCTTGCTCACCCACCAGAGGAGTG
GAAATATGAATTGAGAATTCGTTATTTGCCAAAAGGATTTCTAAACCAGTTTACTGAAGATAAGCCAACT
TTGAATTTCTTCTATCAACAGGTGAAGAGCGATTATATGTTAGAGATAGCTGATCAAGTGGACCAGGAAA
TTGCTTTGAAGTTGGGTTGTCTAGAAATACGGCGATCATACTGGGAGATGCGGGGCAATGCACTAGAAAA
GAAGTCTAACTATGAAGTATTAGAAAAAGATGTTGGTTTAAAGCGATTTTTTCCTAAGAGTTTACTGGAT
TCTGTCAAGGCCAAAACACTAAGAAAACTGATCCAACAAACATTTAGACAATTTGCCAACCTTAATAGAG
AAGAAAGTATTCTGAAATTCTTTGAGATCCTGTCTCCAGTCTACAGATTTGATAAGGAATGCTTCAAGTG
TGCTCTTGGTTCAAGCTGGATTATTTCAGTGGAACTGGCAATCGGCCCAGAAGAAGGAATCAGTTACCTA
ACGGACAAGGGCTGCAATCCCACACATCTTGCTGACTTCACTCAAGTGCAAACCATTCAGTATTCAAACA
GTGAAGACAAGGACAGAAAAGGAATGCTACAACTAAAAATAGCAGGTGCACCCGAGCCTCTGACAGTGAC
GGCACCATCCCTAACCATTGCGGAGAATATGGCTGACCTAATAGATGGGTACTGCCGGCTGGTGAATGGA
ACCTCGCAGTCATTTATCATCAGACCTCAGAAAGAAGGTGAACGGGCTTTGCCATCAATACCAAAGTTGG
CCAACAGCGAAAAGCAAGGCATGCGGACACACGCCGTCTCTGTGTCAGAAACAGATGATTATGCTGAGAT
TATAGATGAAGAAGATACTTACACCATGCCCTCAACCAGGGATTATGAGATTCAAAGAGAAAGAATAGAA
CTTGGACGATGTATTGGAGAAGGCCAATTTGGAGATGTACATCAAGGCATTTATATGAGTCCAGAGAATC
CAGCTTTGGCGGTTGCAATTAAAACATGTAAAAACTGTACTTCGGACAGCGTGAGAGAGAAATTTCTTCA
AGAAGCCTTAACAATGCGTCAGTTTGACCATCCTCATATTGTGAAGCTGATTGGAGTCATCACAGAGAAT
CCTGTCTGGATAATCATGGAGCTGTGCACACTTGGAGAGCTGAGGTCATTTTTGCAAGTAAGGAAATACA
GTTTGGATCTAGCATCTTTGATCCTGTATGCCTATCAGCTTAGTACAGCTCTTGCATATCTAGAGAGCAA
AAGATTTGTACACAGGGACATTGCTGCTCGGAATGTTCTGGTGTCCTCAAATGATTGTGTAAAATTAGGA
GACTTTGGATTATCCCGATATATGGAAGATAGTACTTACTACAAAGCTTCCAAAGGAAAATTGCCTATTA
AATGGATGGCTCCAGAGTCAATCAATTTTCGACGTTTTACCTCAGCTAGTGACGTATGGATGTTTGGTGT
GTGTATGTGGGAGATACTGATGCATGGTGTGAAGCCTTTTCAAGGAGTGAAGAACAATGATGTAATCGGT
CGAATTGAAAATGGGGAAAGATTACCAATGCCTCCAAATTGTCCTCCTACCCTCTACAGCCTTATGACGA
AATGCTGGGCCTATGACCCCAGCAGGCGGCCCAGGTTTACTGAACTTAAAGCTCAGCTCAGCACAATCCT
GGAGGAAGAGAAGGCTCAGCAAGAAGAGCGCATGAGGATGGAGTCCAGAAGACAGGCCACAGTGTCCTGG
GACTCCGGAGGGTCTGATGAAGCACCGCCCAAGCCCAGCAGACCGGGTTATCCCAGTCCGAGGTCCAGCG
AAGGATTTTATCCCAGCCCACAGCACATGGTACAAACCAATCATTACCAGGTTTCTGGCTACCCTGGTTC
ACATGGAATCACAGCCATGGCTGGCAGCATCTATCCAGGTCAGGCATCTCTTTTGGACCAAACAGATTCA
TGGAATCATAGACCTCAGGAGATAGCAATGTGGCAGCCCAATGTGGAGGACTCTACAGTATTGGACCTGC
GAGGGATTGGGCAAGTGTTGCCAACCCATCTGATGGAAGAGCGTCTAATCCGACAGCAACAGGAAATGGA
AGAAGATCAGCGCTGGCTGGAAAAAGAGGAAAGATTTCTGAAACCTGATGTGAGACTCTCTCGAGGCAGT
ATTGACAGGGAGGATGGAAGTCTTCAGGGTCCGATTGGAAACCAACATATATATCAGCCTGTGGGTAAAC
CAGATCCTGCAGCTCCACCAAAGAAACCGCCTCGCCCTGGAGCTCCCGGTCATCTGGGAAGCCTTGCCAG
CCTCAGCAGCCCTGCTGACAGCTACAACGAGGGTGTCAAGCCATGGAGGCTTCAGCCCCAGGAAATCAGC
CCCCCTCCTACTGCCAACCTGGACCGGTCGAATGATAAGGTGTACGAGAATGTGACGGGCCTGGTGAAAG
CTGTCATCGAGATGTCCAGTAAAATCCAGCCAGCCCCACCAGAGGAGTATGTCCCTATGGTGAAGGAAGT
CGGCTTGGCCCTGAGGACATTATTGGCCACTGTGGATGAGACCATTCCCCTCCTACCAGCCAGCACCCAC
CGAGAGATTGAGATGGCACAGAAGCTATTGAACTCTGACCTGGGTGAGCTCATCAACAAGATGAAACTGG
CCCAGCAGTATGTCATGACCAGCCTCCAGCAAGAGTACAAAAAGCAAATGCTGACTGCTGCTCACGCCCT
GGCTGTGGATGCCAAAAACTTACTCGATGTCATTGACCAAGCAAGACTGAAAATGCTTGGGCAGACGAGA
CCACACTGAGGATCCACCGGATCTAGATAACTGATCATAATCAGCCATACCACATT
