>Addgene plasmid #55122 | mCherry-PTK2-C-10 | addgene partial sequence | sequence record 112462 | mCherry-F 5'-ccccgtaatgcagaagaaga-3'
CCCCGAGGACGGCGCCCTGAAGGGCGAGATCAAGCAGAGGCTGAAGCTGAAGGACGGCGGCCACTACGAC
GCTGAGGTCAAGACCACCTACAAGGCCAAGAAGCCCGTGCAGCTGCCCGGCGCCTACAACGTCAACATCA
AGTTGGACATCACCTCCCACAACGAGGACTACACCATCGTGGAACAGTACGAACGCGCCGAGGGCCGCCA
CTCCACCGGCGGCATGGACGAGCTGTACAAGTCCGGACTCAGATCTAGCGGTGGCAGTGGAGCAGCTGCT
TACCTTGACCCCAACTTGAATCACACACCAAATTCGAGTACTAAGACTCACCTGGGTACTGGTATGGAAC
GTTCTCCTGGTGCAATGGAGCGAGTATTAAAGGTCTTTCATTATTTTGAAAGCAATAGTGAGCCAACCAC
CTGGGCCAGTATTATCAGGCATGGAGATGCTACTGATGTCAGGGGCATCATTCAGAAGATAGTGGACAGT
CACAAAGTAAAGCATGTGGCCTGCTATGGATTCCGCCTCAGTCACCTGCGGTCAGAGGAGGTTCACTGGC
TTCACGTGGATATGGGCGTCTCCAGTGTGAGGGAGAAGTATGAGCTTGCTCACCCACCAGAGGAGTGGAA
ATATGAATTGAGAATTCGTTATTTGCCAAAAGGATTTCTAAACCAGTTTACTGAAGATAAGCCAACTTTG
AATTTCTTCTATCAACAGGTGAAGAGCGATTATATGTTAGAGATAGCTGATCAAGTGGACCAGGAAATTG
CTTTGAAGTTGGGTTGTCTAGAAATACGGCGATCATACTGGGAGATGCGGGGCAATGCACTAGAAA
