[The description below was written by a language model from this plasmid's Addgene catalogue record.]
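Description:
mCherry-PTK2-C-10 is a mammalian expression plasmid built on the mCherry-C1 backbone (about 4.75 kb without insert), a C1-style fluorescent protein fusion vector in which the gene of interest is placed downstream of the fluorophore. It is maintained in E. coli as a high-copy plasmid under kanamycin selection, and it carries a neomycin resistance marker so that transfected mammalian cells can be selected with G418 to derive stable lines. The record does not include a feature table, so the origin of replication and other backbone elements are not itemised. The listed 3′ sequencing primer implies an SV40 polyadenylation signal after the insert.

The payload is human PTK2, the gene encoding focal adhesion kinase (FAK, also known as p125FAK), expressed from the strong constitutive CMV promoter. mCherry is supplied by the backbone and sits at the N terminus of the kinase, yielding an mCherry-FAK fusion protein. The "C-10" in the name probably denotes the fusion orientation and a ten-residue linker between fluorophore and kinase, but the record does not state this, and the cloning method is listed as unknown.

The stated purpose is localization: the fusion serves as a red fluorescent marker for focal adhesion kinase, and hence for focal adhesions, in fluorescence microscopy of transfected cells. mCherry has an excitation maximum of 587 nm and an emission maximum of 610 nm, which makes the construct suitable for pairing with spectrally distinct green or cyan fusion proteins in multicolour imaging of adhesion dynamics and cytoskeletal organisation.
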