Addgene plasmid #55122: mCherry-PTK2-C-10
Purpose: Localization: Focal Adhesion Kinase, Excitation: 587, Emission: 610
Depositing lab: Michael Davidson. Depositing organization: Florida State University, Tallahassee.
Backbone
  Vector backbone: mCherry-C1
  Backbone size w/o insert (bp): 4750
  Vector type: Mammalian Expression
  Selectable markers: Neomycin (select with G418)
Growth in bacteria
  Bacterial resistance: Kanamycin, 50 μg/mL
  Growth temperature: 37°C
  Growth strain: DH5alpha
  Copy number: High Copy
Gene/Insert
  Gene/Insert name: PTK2 (alt name: AB209083.1)
  Species: H. sapiens (human)
  Entrez Gene: PTK2 (a.k.a. FADK, FADK 1, FAK, FAK1, FRNK, PPP1R71, p125FAK, pp125FAK)
  Promoter: CMV
  Tag / fusion protein: mCherry (N terminal on backbone)
  Cloning method: Unknown
  Sequencing primers: 5′ CMV-F; 3′ SV40pA-R
Terms and licenses: Academic/Nonprofit Terms; Industry Terms: Not Available to Industry
Depositor comments: . Excitation = 587; Emission = 610
How to cite: mCherry-PTK2-C-10 was a gift from Michael Davidson (Addgene plasmid # 55122 ; http://n2t.net/addgene:55122 ; RRID:Addgene_55122)
